>Addgene plasmid #82526 | pGEX-6P-1-GST-ATL(Cbx7) | depositor full sequence | sequence record 156820 | pGEX-6P-1-GST-ATL (Cbx7)
ACGTTATCGACTGCACGGTGCACCAATGCTTCTGGCGTCAGGCAGCCATCGGAAGCTGTGGTATGGCTGT
GCAGGTCGTAAATCACTGCATAATTCGTGTCGCTCAAGGCGCACTCCCGTTCTGGATAATGTTTTTTGCG
CCGACATCATAACGGTTCTGGCAAATATTCTGAAATGAGCTGTTGACAATTAATCATCGGCTCGTATAAT
GTGTGGAATTGTGAGCGGATAACAATTTCACACAGGAAACAGTATTCATGTCCCCTATACTAGGTTATTG
GAAAATTAAGGGCCTTGTGCAACCCACTCGACTTCTTTTGGAATATCTTGAAGAAAAATATGAAGAGCAT
TTGTATGAGCGCGATGAAGGTGATAAATGGCGAAACAAAAAGTTTGAATTGGGTTTGGAGTTTCCCAATC
TTCCTTATTATATTGATGGTGATGTTAAATTAACACAGTCTATGGCCATCATACGTTATATAGCTGACAA
GCACAACATGTTGGGTGGTTGTCCAAAAGAGCGTGCAGAGATTTCAATGCTTGAAGGAGCGGTTTTGGAT
ATTAGATACGGTGTTTCGAGAATTGCATATAGTAAAGACTTTGAAACTCTCAAAGTTGATTTTCTTAGCA
AGCTACCTGAAATGCTGAAAATGTTCGAAGATCGTTTATGTCATAAAACATATTTAAATGGTGATCATGT
AACCCATCCTGACTTCATGTTGTATGACGCTCTTGATGTTGTTTTATACATGGACCCAATGTGCCTGGAT
GCGTTCCCAAAATTAGTTTGTTTTAAAAAACGTATTGAAGCTATCCCACAAATTGATAAGTACTTGAAAT
CCAGCAAGTATATAGCATGGCCTTTGCAGGGCTGGCAAGCCACGTTTGGTGGTGGCGACCATCCTCCAAA
ATCGGATCTGGAAGTTCTGTTCCAGGGGCCCCTGGGATCCCCGGAATTCGCATCGGGGTATAGGAAGAGA
GGTCCGAAACCCAAGCGGCTTCTGCTGTGAGCTCGAGCGGCCGCATCGTGACTGACTGACGATCTGCCTC
GCGCGTTTCGGTGATGACGGTGAAAACCTCTGACACATGCAGCTCCCGGAGACGGTCACAGCTTGTCTGT
AAGCGGATGCCGGGAGCAGACAAGCCCGTCAGGGCGCGTCAGCGGGTGTTGGCGGGTGTCGGGGCGCAGC
CATGACCCAGTCACGTAGCGATAGCGGAGTGTATAATTCTTGAAGACGAAAGGGCCTCGTGATACGCCTA
TTTTTATAGGTTAATGTCATGATAATAATGGTTTCTTAGACGTCAGGTGGCACTTTTCGGGGAAATGTGC
GCGGAACCCCTATTTGTTTATTTTTCTAAATACATTCAAATATGTATCCGCTCATGAGACAATAACCCTG
ATAAATGCTTCAATAATATTGAAAAAGGAAGAGTATGAGTATTCAACATTTCCGTGTCGCCCTTATTCCC
TTTTTTGCGGCATTTTGCCTTCCTGTTTTTGCTCACCCAGAAACGCTGGTGAAAGTAAAAGATGCTGAAG
ATCAGTTGGGTGCACGAGTGGGTTACATCGAACTGGATCTCAACAGCGGTAAGATCCTTGAGAGTTTTCG
CCCCGAAGAACGTTTTCCAATGATGAGCACTTTTAAAGTTCTGCTATGTGGCGCGGTATTATCCCGTGTT
GACGCCGGGCAAGAGCAACTCGGTCGCCGCATACACTATTCTCAGAATGACTTGGTTGAGTACTCACCAG
TCACAGAAAAGCATCTTACGGATGGCATGACAGTAAGAGAATTATGCAGTGCTGCCATAACCATGAGTGA
TAACACTGCGGCCAACTTACTTCTGACAACGATCGGAGGACCGAAGGAGCTAACCGCTTTTTTGCACAAC
ATGGGGGATCATGTAACTCGCCTTGATCGTTGGGAACCGGAGCTGAATGAAGCCATACCAAACGACGAGC
GTGACACCACGATGCCTGCAGCAATGGCAACAACGTTGCGCAAACTATTAACTGGCGAACTACTTACTCT
AGCTTCCCGGCAACAATTAATAGACTGGATGGAGGCGGATAAAGTTGCAGGACCACTTCTGCGCTCGGCC
CTTCCGGCTGGCTGGTTTATTGCTGATAAATCTGGAGCCGGTGAGCGTGGGTCTCGCGGTATCATTGCAG
CACTGGGGCCAGATGGTAAGCCCTCCCGTATCGTAGTTATCTACACGACGGGGAGTCAGGCAACTATGGA
TGAACGAAATAGACAGATCGCTGAGATAGGTGCCTCACTGATTAAGCATTGGTAACTGTCAGACCAAGTT
TACTCATATATACTTTAGATTGATTTAAAACTTCATTTTTAATTTAAAAGGATCTAGGTGAAGATCCTTT
TTGATAATCTCATGACCAAAATCCCTTAACGTGAGTTTTCGTTCCACTGAGCGTCAGACCCCGTAGAAAA
GATCAAAGGATCTTCTTGAGATCCTTTTTTTCTGCGCGTAATCTGCTGCTTGCAAACAAAAAAACCACCG
CTACCAGCGGTGGTTTGTTTGCCGGATCAAGAGCTACCAACTCTTTTTCCGAAGGTAACTGGCTTCAGCA
GAGCGCAGATACCAAATACTGTCCTTCTAGTGTAGCCGTAGTTAGGCCACCACTTCAAGAACTCTGTAGC
ACCGCCTACATACCTCGCTCTGCTAATCCTGTTACCAGTGGCTGCTGCCAGTGGCGATAAGTCGTGTCTT
ACCGGGTTGGACTCAAGACGATAGTTACCGGATAAGGCGCAGCGGTCGGGCTGAACGGGGGGTTCGTGCA
CACAGCCCAGCTTGGAGCGAACGACCTACACCGAACTGAGATACCTACAGCGTGAGCTATGAGAAAGCGC
CACGCTTCCCGAAGGGAGAAAGGCGGACAGGTATCCGGTAAGCGGCAGGGTCGGAACAGGAGAGCGCACG
AGGGAGCTTCCAGGGGGAAACGCCTGGTATCTTTATAGTCCTGTCGGGTTTCGCCACCTCTGACTTGAGC
GTCGATTTTTGTGATGCTCGTCAGGGGGGCGGAGCCTATGGAAAAACGCCAGCAACGCGGCCTTTTTACG
GTTCCTGGCCTTTTGCTGGCCTTTTGCTCACATGTTCTTTCCTGCGTTATCCCCTGATTCTGTGGATAAC
CGTATTACCGCCTTTGAGTGAGCTGATACCGCTCGCCGCAGCCGAACGACCGAGCGCAGCGAGTCAGTGA
GCGAGGAAGCGGAAGAGCGCCTGATGCGGTATTTTCTCCTTACGCATCTGTGCGGTATTTCACACCGCAT
AAATTCCGACACCATCGAATGGTGCAAAACCTTTCGCGGTATGGCATGATAGCGCCCGGAAGAGAGTCAA
TTCAGGGTGGTGAATGTGAAACCAGTAACGTTATACGATGTCGCAGAGTATGCCGGTGTCTCTTATCAGA
CCGTTTCCCGCGTGGTGAACCAGGCCAGCCACGTTTCTGCGAAAACGCGGGAAAAAGTGGAAGCGGCGAT
GGCGGAGCTGAATTACATTCCCAACCGCGTGGCACAACAACTGGCGGGCAAACAGTCGTTGCTGATTGGC
GTTGCCACCTCCAGTCTGGCCCTGCACGCGCCGTCGCAAATTGTCGCGGCGATTAAATCTCGCGCCGATC
AACTGGGTGCCAGCGTGGTGGTGTCGATGGTAGAACGAAGCGGCGTCGAAGCCTGTAAAGCGGCGGTGCA
CAATCTTCTCGCGCAACGCGTCAGTGGGCTGATCATTAACTATCCGCTGGATGACCAGGATGCCATTGCT
GTGGAAGCTGCCTGCACTAATGTTCCGGCGTTATTTCTTGATGTCTCTGACCAGACACCCATCAACAGTA
TTATTTTCTCCCATGAAGACGGTACGCGACTGGGCGTGGAGCATCTGGTCGCATTGGGTCACCAGCAAAT
CGCGCTGTTAGCGGGCCCATTAAGTTCTGTCTCGGCGCGTCTGCGTCTGGCTGGCTGGCATAAATATCTC
ACTCGCAATCAAATTCAGCCGATAGCGGAACGGGAAGGCGACTGGAGTGCCATGTCCGGTTTTCAACAAA
CCATGCAAATGCTGAATGAGGGCATCGTTCCCACTGCGATGCTGGTTGCCAACGATCAGATGGCGCTGGG
CGCAATGCGCGCCATTACCGAGTCCGGGCTGCGCGTTGGTGCGGATATCTCGGTAGTGGGATACGACGAT
ACCGAAGACAGCTCATGTTATATCCCGCCGTCAACCACCATCAAACAGGATTTTCGCCTGCTGGGGCAAA
CCAGCGTGGACCGCTTGCTGCAACTCTCTCAGGGCCAGGCGGTGAAGGGCAATCAGCTGTTGCCCGTCTC
ACTGGTGAAAAGAAAAACCACCCTGGCGCCCAATACGCAAACCGCCTCTCCCCGCGCGTTGGCCGATTCA
TTAATGCAGCTGGCACGACAGGTTTCCCGACTGGAAAGCGGGCAGTGAGCGCAACGCAATTAATGTGAGT
TAGCTCACTCATTAGGCACCCCAGGCTTTACACTTTATGCTTCCGGCTCGTATGTTGTGTGGAATTGTGA
GCGGATAACAATTTCACACAGGAAACAGCTATGACCATGATTACGGATTCACTGGCCGTCGTTTTACAAC
GTCGTGACTGGGAAAACCCTGGCGTTACCCAACTTAATCGCCTTGCAGCACATCCCCCTTTCGCCAGCTG
GCGTAATAGCGAAGAGGCCCGCACCGATCGCCCTTCCCAACAGTTGCGCAGCCTGAATGGCGAATGGCGC
TTTGCCTGGTTTCCGGCACCAGAAGCGGTGCCGGAAAGCTGGCTGGAGTGCGATCTTCCTGAGGCCGATA
CTGTCGTCGTCCCCTCAAACTGGCAGATGCACGGTTACGATGCGCCCATCTACACCAACGTAACCTATCC
CATTACGGTCAATCCGCCGTTTGTTCCCACGGAGAATCCGACGGGTTGTTACTCGCTCACATTTAATGTT
GATGAAAGCTGGCTACAGGAAGGCCAGACGCGAATTATTTTTGATGGCGTTGGAATT
Features (pLannotate 1.2.2; 16 found; start..end, strand, type, name):
      6..107     -  CDS            yciV (fragment): RNAAM_ECOLI - Also known as trpH From Escherichia coli (strain K12).
    183..211     +  promoter       tac promoter: strong E. coli promoter; hybrid between the trp and lac UV5 promoters
    219..235     +  protein_bind   lac operator: The lac repressor binds to the lac operator to inhibit transcription in E. coli. This inhibition can be relieved by adding lactose or isopropyl-β-D-thiogalactopyranoside (IPTG). lac repressor encoded by lacI
    258..911     +  CDS            GST26_SCHJA: Experimental evidence at protein level: Swiss-Prot protein existence level 1. GST isoenzymes appear to play a central role in the parasite detoxification system. Other functions are also suspected including a role in increasing the solubility of haematin in the parasite gut. From Schistosoma japonicum (Blood fluke).
   1044..1083    +  CDS            rop (fragment): Rop protein, which maintains plasmids at low copy number; rop
   1185..1225    +  misc_feature   bom (fragment): basis of mobility region from pBR322
   1330..1434    +  promoter       AmpR promoter: bla
   1435..2295    +  CDS            AmpR: β-lactamase; bla; confers resistance to ampicillin, carbenicillin, and related antibiotics
   2466..3054    +  rep_origin     ori: high-copy-number ColE1/pMB1/pBR322/pUC origin of replication
   3240..3291    -  misc_feature   bom (fragment): basis of mobility region from pBR322
   3298..3375    +  promoter       lacIq promoter: lacI (mutant); In the lacIq allele, a single base change in the promoter boosts expression of the lacI gene about 10-fold.
   3376..4458    +  CDS            lacI: lac repressor; lacI; The lac repressor binds to the lac operator to inhibit transcription in E. coli. This inhibition can be relieved by adding lactose or isopropyl-β-D-thiogalactopyranoside (IPTG).
   4471..4492    +  protein_bind   CAP binding site: CAP binding activates transcription in the presence of cAMP. E. coli catabolite activator protein
   4507..4537    +  promoter       lac promoter: promoter for the E. coli lac operon
   4545..4561    +  protein_bind   lac operator: The lac repressor binds to the lac operator to inhibit transcription in E. coli. This inhibition can be relieved by adding lactose or isopropyl-β-D-thiogalactopyranoside (IPTG). lac repressor encoded by lacI
   4581..4754    +  CDS            lacZα: LacZα fragment of β-galactosidase; lacZ fragment
