[The description below was written by a language model from this plasmid's Addgene catalogue record and pLannotate feature annotations shown in this document.]
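Description:
pGEX-6P-1-GST-ATL(Cbx7) is a bacterial expression plasmid of about 5.0 kb, built on the pGEX-6P-1 backbone, for producing a glutathione S-transferase fusion protein in E. coli. It replicates from a high-copy ColE1/pMB1-type origin and is selected with ampicillin through the β-lactamase (AmpR) gene and its own promoter. Small fragments annotated as rop, bom, yciV and a lac promoter/lacZα segment are backbone remnants and have no evident role in the expression cassette.

The payload is a very short 51 bp insert from human chromobox homolog 7 (CBX7) that encodes only the region the depositor calls ATL, amino acids 66–81. It was cloned between EcoRI and XhoI sites downstream of the Schistosoma japonicum GST coding sequence, so GST sits at the N terminus of the peptide. The insert itself is too small to have been picked up in the feature table, which annotates only GST in that region. The catalogue purpose line mentions "GST-CD (Cbx7)" fusions while specifying that this clone carries the ATL region only.

Transcription is driven by the strong hybrid tac promoter followed by a lac operator. The plasmid also carries lacI under the lacIq promoter, which supplies abundant repressor. Expression is therefore held off until it is induced with IPTG, independently of the host's lacI status. The GST moiety allows affinity capture on glutathione resin. The construct therefore suits purification of this isolated Cbx7 segment, or pull-down and binding assays with it, although the record does not state the specific downstream experiments.
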