Addgene plasmid #82526: pGEX-6P-1-GST-ATL(Cbx7)
Purpose: Expresses GST-CD (Cbx7) fusion proteins in E. coli. Cbx7 ATL region only, amino acids 66–81.
Depositing lab: Xiaojun Ren. Depositing organization: University of Colorado, Denver.
Backbone
  Vector backbone: pGEX-6P-1
  Backbone size w/o insert (bp): 4950
  Total vector size (bp): 5027
  Vector type: Bacterial Expression
Growth in bacteria
  Bacterial resistance: Ampicillin, 100 μg/mL
  Growth temperature: 37°C
  Growth strain: DH5alpha
  Copy number: High Copy
Gene/Insert
  Gene/Insert name: Chromobox Homolog 7 (alt name: Cbx7)
  Species: H. sapiens (human)
  Insert size (bp): 51
  Mutation: ATL(Cbx7), amino acids 66–81
  GenBank ID: NM_175709
  Entrez Gene: CBX7
  Tag / fusion protein: GST (N terminal on insert)
  Cloning method: Restriction Enzyme; 5′ cloning site EcoR1 (unknown if destroyed); 3′ cloning site Xho1 (unknown if destroyed)
  Sequencing primers: 5′ CACGTTTGGTGGTGGCGACCATCCTCCAA; 3′ ATGACGGTGAAAACCTCTGACACAT
Terms and licenses: Academic/Nonprofit Terms; Industry Terms: Not Available to Industry
How to cite: pGEX-6P-1-GST-ATL(Cbx7) was a gift from Xiaojun Ren (Addgene plasmid # 82526 ; http://n2t.net/addgene:82526 ; RRID:Addgene_82526)
