>Addgene plasmid #82526 | pGEX-6P-1-GST-ATL(Cbx7) | depositor partial sequence | sequence record 156821 | ATL (Cbx7)
GCATCGGGGTATAGGAAGAGAGGTCCGAAACCCAAGCGGCTTCTGCTGTGA
