>Addgene plasmid #82526 | pGEX-6P-1-GST-ATL(Cbx7) | addgene partial sequence | sequence record 164798 | pGEX5 5'-GGGCTGGCAAGCCACGTTTGGTG-3'
AAATCGGATCTGGAAGTTCTGTTCCAGGGGCCCCTGGGATCCCCGGAATTCGCATCGGGGTATAGGAAGA
GAGGTCCGAAACCCAAGCGGCTTCTGCTGTGAGCTCGAGCGGCCGCATCGTGACTGACTGACGATCTGCC
TCGCGCGTTTCGGTGATGACGGTGAAAACCTCTGACACATGCAGCTCCCGGAGACGGTCACAGCTTGTCT
GTAAGCGGATGCCGGGAGCAGACAAGCCCGTCAGGGCGCGTCAGCGGGTGTTGGCGGGTGTCGGGGCGCA
GCCATGACCCAGTCACGTAGCGATAGCGGAGTGTATAATTCTTGAAGACGAAAGGGCCTCGTGATACGCC
TATTTTTATAGGTTAATGTCATGATAATAATGGTTTCTTAGACGTCAGGTGGCACTTTTCGGGGAAATGT
GCGCGGAACCCCTATTTGTTTATTTTTCTAAATACATTCAAATATGTATCCGCTCATGAGACAATAACCC
TGATAAATGCTTCAATAATATTGAAAAAGGAAGAGTATGAGTATTCAACATTTCCGTGTCGCCCTTATTC
CCTTTTTTGCGGCATTTTGCCTTCCTGTTTTTGCTCACCCAGAAACGCTGGTGAAAGTAAAAGATGCTGA
AGATCAGTTGGGTGCACGAGTGGGTTACATCGAACTGGATCTCAACAGCGGTAAGATCCTTGAGAGTTTT
CGCCCCGAAGAACGTTTTCCAATGATGAGCACTTTTAAAGTTCTGCTATGTGGCGCGGTATTATCCCGTG
TTGACGCCGGGCAAGAGCAACTCGGTCGCCGCATACACTATTCTCAGAATGACTTGGTTGAGTACTCACC
AGTCACAGAAAAGCATCTTACGGATGGCATGACAGTAAGAGAATTATGCAGTGCTGCCATAACCATGAGT
GATAACACTGCGGCCAACTTACTTCTGACAACGATCGGAGGACCGAAGGAGCTAACCGCTTTTTTGCACA
ACATGGGGGATCATGTAACTCGCCTTGATCGTTGGGAACCGGAGCTGAATGAAGCCATACCAAA
