>Addgene plasmid #82526 | pGEX-6P-1-GST-ATL(Cbx7) | addgene partial sequence | sequence record 164799 | pBRforEco 5'-AATAGGCGTATCACGAGGC-3'
CTCCGCTATCGCTACGTGACTGGGTCATGGCTGCGCCCCGACACCCGCCAACACCCGCTGACGCGCCCTG
ACGGGCTTGTCTGCTCCCGGCATCCGCTTACAGACAAGCTGTGACCGTCTCCGGGAGCTGCATGTGTCAG
AGGTTTTCACCGTCATCACCGAAACGCGCGAGGCAGATCGTCAGTCAGTCACGATGCGGCCGCTCGAGCT
CACAGCAGAAGCCGCTTGGGTTTCGGACCTCTCTTCCTATACCCCGATGCGAATTCCGGGGATCCCAGGG
GCCCCTGGAACAGAACTTCCAGATCCGATTTTGGAGGATGGTCGCCACCACCAAACGTGGCTTGCCAGCC
CTGCAAAGGCCATGCTATATACTTGCTGGATTTCAAGTACTTATCAATTTGTGGGATAGCTTCAATACGT
TTTTTAAAACAAACTAATTTTGGGAACGCATCCAGGCACATTGGGTCCATGTATAAAACAACATCAAGAG
CGTCATACAACATGAAGTCAGGATGGGTTACATGATCACCATTTAAATATGTTTTATGACATAAACGATC
TTCGAACATTTTCAGCATTTCAGGTAGCTTGCTAAGAAAATCAACTTTGAGAGTTTCAAAGTCTTTACTA
TATGCAATTCTCGAAACACCGTATCTAATATCCAAAACCGCTCCTTCAAGCATTGAAATCTCTGCACGCT
CTTTTGGACAACCACCCAACATGTTGTGCTTGTCAGCTATATAACGTATGATGGCCATAGACTGTGTTAA
TTTAACATCACCATCAATATAATAAGGAAGATTGGGAAACTCC
